>Addgene plasmid #231155 | esgRNA_NbATML1-2pro and NbATML1-1pro | addgene full sequence | sequence record 459156 | Addgene NGS Result
CCGGGCATGTCCCGAAGACATTAAACTACGGTTCTTTAAGTAGATCCGTGTCTGAAGTTTTAGGTTCAAT
TTAAACCTACGAGATTGACATTCTCGACTGATCTTGATTGATCGGTAAGTCTTTTGTAATTTAATTTTCT
TTTTGATTTTATTTTAAATTGTTATCTGTTTCTGTGTATAGACTGTTTGAGATCGGCGTTTGGCCGACTC
ATTGTCTTACCATAGGGGAACGGACTTTGTTTGTGTTGTTATTTTATTTGTATTTTATTAAAATTCTCAA
CGATCTGAAAAAGCCTCGCGGCTAAGAGATTGTTGGGGGGTGAGTAAGTACTTTTAAAGTGATGATGGTT
ACAAAGGCAAAAGGGGTAAAACCCCTCGCCTACGTAAGCGTTATTACGCCCGTCTGTACTTATATCAGTA
CACTGACGAGTCCCTAAAGGACGAAACGGGAGAACGCTAGCCACCACCACCACCACCACGTGTGAATTAC
AGGTGACCAGCTCGAATTTCCCCGATCGTTCAAACATTTGGCAATAAAGTTTCTTAAGATTGAATCCTGT
TGCCGGTCTTGCGATGATTATCATATAATTTCTGTTGAATTACGTTAAGCATGTAATAATTAACATGTAA
TGCATGACGTTATTTATGAGATGGGTTTTTATGATTAGAGTCCCGCAATTATACATTTAATACGCGATAG
AAAACAAAATATAGCGCGCAAACTAGGATAAATTATCGCGCGCGGTGTCATCTATGTTACTAGATCGGGA
ATTAAACTATCAGTGTTTGACAGGATATATTGGCGGGTAAACCTAAGAGAAAAGAGCGTTTATTAGAATA
ATCGGATATTTAAAAGGGCGTGAAAAGGTTTATCCGTTCGTCCATTTGTATGTGCATGCCAACCACAGGG
TTCCCCTCGGGATCAAAGTACTTTGATCCAACCCCTCCGCTGCTATAGTGCAGTCGGCTTCTGACGTTCA
GTGCAGCCGTCTTCTGAAAACGACATGTCGCACAAGTCCTAAGTTACGCGACAGGCTGCCGCCCTGCCCT
TTTCCTGGCGTTTTCTTGTCGCGTGTTTTAGTCGCATAAAGTAGAATACTTGCGACTAGAACCGGAGACA
TTACGCCATGAACAAGAGCGCCGCCGCTGGCCTGCTGGGCTATGCCCGCGTCAGCACCGACGACCAGGAC
TTGACCAACCAACGGGCCGAACTGCACGCGGCCGGCTGCACCAAGCTGTTTTCCGAGAAGATCACCGGCA
CCAGGCGCGACCGCCCGGAGCTGGCCAGGATGCTTGACCACCTACGCCCTGGCGACGTTGTGACAGTGAC
CAGGCTAGACCGCCTGGCCCGCAGCACCCGCGACCTACTGGACATTGCCGAGCGCATCCAGGAGGCCGGC
GCGGGCCTGCGTAGCCTGGCAGAGCCGTGGGCCGACACCACCACGCCGGCCGGCCGCATGGTGTTGACCG
TGTTCGCCGGCATTGCCGAGTTCGAGCGTTCCCTAATCATCGACCGCACCCGGAGCGGGCGCGAGGCCGC
CAAGGCCCGAGGCGTGAAGTTTGGCCCCCGCCCTACCCTCACCCCGGCACAGATCGCGCACGCCCGCGAG
CTGATCGACCAGGAAGGCCGCACCGTGAAAGAGGCGGCTGCACTGCTTGGCGTGCATCGCTCGACCCTGT
ACCGCGCACTTGAGCGCAGCGAGGAAGTGACGCCCACCGAGGCCAGGCGGCGCGGTGCCTTCCGTGAGGA
CGCATTGACCGAGGCCGACGCCCTGGCGGCCGCCGAGAATGAACGCCAAGAGGAACAAGCATGAAACCGC
ACCAGGACGGCCAGGACGAACCGTTTTTCATTACCGAAGAGATCGAGGCGGAGATGATCGCGGCCGGGTA
CGTGTTCGAGCCGCCCGCGCACGTCTCAACCGTGCGGCTGCATGAAATCCTGGCCGGTTTGTCTGATGCC
AAGCTGGCGGCCTGGCCGGCCAGCTTGGCCGCTGAAGAAACCGAGCGCCGCCGTCTAAAAAGGTGATGTG
TATTTGAGTAAAACAGCTTGCGTCATGCGGTCGCTGCGTATATGATGCGATGAGTAAATAAACAAATACG
CAAGGGGAACGCATGAAGGTTATCGCTGTACTTAACCAGAAAGGCGGGTCAGGCAAGACGACCATCGCAA
CCCATCTAGCCCGCGCCCTGCAACTCGCCGGGGCCGATGTTCTGTTAGTCGATTCCGATCCCCAGGGCAG
TGCCCGCGATTGGGCGGCCGTGCGGGAAGATCAACCGCTAACCGTTGTCGGCATCGACCGCCCGACGATT
GACCGCGACGTGAAGGCCATCGGCCGGCGCGACTTCGTAGTGATCGACGGAGCGCCCCAGGCGGCGGACT
TGGCTGTGTCCGCGATCAAGGCAGCCGACTTCGTGCTGATTCCGGTGCAGCCAAGCCCTTACGACATATG
GGCCACCGCCGACCTGGTGGAGCTGGTTAAGCAGCGCATTGAGGTCACGGATGGAAGGCTACAAGCGGCC
TTTGTCGTGTCGCGGGCGATCAAAGGCACGCGCATCGGCGGTGAGGTTGCCGAGGCGCTGGCCGGGTACG
AGCTGCCCATTCTTGAGTCCCGTATCACGCAGCGCGTGAGCTACCCAGGCACTGCCGCCGCCGGCACAAC
CGTTCTTGAATCAGAACCCGAGGGCGACGCTGCCCGCGAGGTCCAGGCGCTGGCCGCTGAAATTAAATCA
AAACTCATTTGAGTTAATGAGGTAAAGAGAAAATGAGCAAAAGCACAAACACGCTAAGTGCCGGCCGTCC
GAGCGCACGCAGCAGCAAGGCTGCAACGTTGGCCAGCCTGGCAGACACGCCAGCCATGAAGCGGGTCAAC
TTTCAGTTGCCGGCGGAGGATCACACCAAGCTGAAGATGTACGCGGTACGCCAAGGCAAGACCATTACCG
AGCTGCTATCTGAATACATCGCGCAGCTACCAGAGTAAATGAGCAAATGAATAAATGAGTAGATGAATTT
TAGCGGCTAAAGGAGGCGGCATGGAAAATCAAGAACAACCAGGCACCGACGCCGTGGAATGCCCCATGTG
TGGAGGAACGGGCGGTTGGCCAGGCGTAAGCGGCTGGGTTGCCTGCCGGCCCTGCAATGGCACTGGAACC
CCCAAGCCCGAGGAATCGGCGTGAGCGGTCGCAAACCATCCGGCCCGGTACAAATCGGCGCGGCGCTGGG
TGATGACCTGGTGGAGAAGTTGAAGGCCGCGCAGGCCGCCCAGCGGCAACGCATCGAGGCAGAAGCACGC
CCCGGTGAATCGTGGCAAGCGGCCGCTGATCGAATCCGCAAAGAATCCCGGCAACCGCCGGCAGCCGGTG
CGCCGTCGATTAGGAAGCCGCCCAAGGGCGACGAGCAACCAGATTTTTTCGTTCCGATGCTCTATGACGT
GGGCACCCGCGATAGTCGCAGCATCATGGACGTGGCCGTTTTCCGTCTGTCGAAGCGTGACCGACGAGCT
GGCGAGGTGATCCGCTACGAGCTTCCAGACGGGCACGTAGAGGTTTCCGCAGGGCCGGCCGGCATGGCCA
GTGTGTGGGATTACGACCTGGTACTGATGGCGGTTTCCCATCTAACCGAATCCATGAACCGATACCGGGA
AGGGAAGGGAGACAAGCCCGGCCGCGTGTTCCGTCCACACGTTGCGGACGTACTCAAGTTCTGCCGGCGA
GCCGATGGCGGAAAGCAGAAAGACGACCTGGTAGAAACCTGCATTCGGTTAAACACCACGCACGTTGCCA
TGCAGCGTACGAAGAAGGCCAAGAACGGCCGCCTGGTGACGGTATCCGAGGGTGAAGCCTTGATTAGCCG
CTACAAGATCGTAAAGAGCGAAACCGGGCGGCCGGAGTACATCGAGATCGAGCTAGCTGATTGGATGTAC
CGCGAGATCACAGAAGGCAAGAACCCGGACGTGCTGACGGTTCACCCCGATTACTTTTTGATCGATCCCG
GCATCGGCCGTTTTCTCTACCGCCTGGCACGCCGCGCCGCAGGCAAGGCAGAAGCCAGATGGTTGTTCAA
GACGATCTACGAACGCAGTGGCAGCGCCGGAGAGTTCAAGAAGTTCTGTTTCACCGTGCGCAAGCTGATC
GGGTCAAATGACCTGCCGGAGTACGATTTGAAGGAGGAGGCGGGGCAGGCTGGCCCGATCCTAGTCATGC
GCTACCGCAACCTGATCGAGGGCGAAGCATCCGCCGGTTCCTAATGTACGGAGCAGATGCTAGGGCAAAT
TGCCCTAGCAGGGGAAAAAGGTCGAAAAGGTCTCTTTCCTGTGGATAGCACGTACATTGGGAACCCAAAG
CCGTACATTGGGAACCGGAACCCGTACATTGGGAACCCAAAGCCGTACATTGGGAACCGGTCACACATGT
AAGTGACTGATATAAAAGAGAAAAAAGGCGATTTTTCCGCCTAAAACTCTTTAAAACTTATTAAAACTCT
TAAAACCCGCCTGGCCTGTGCATAACTGTCTGGCCAGCGCACAGCCGAAGAGCTGCAAAAAGCGCCTACC
CTTCGGTCGCTGCGCTCCCTACGCCCCGCCGCTTCGCGTCGGCCTATCGCGGCCGCTGGCCGCTCAAAAA
TGGCTGGCCTACGGCCAGGCAATCTACCAGGGCGCGGACAAGCCGCGCCGTCGCCACTCGACCGCCGGCG
CCCACATCAAGGCACCCTGCCTCGCGCGTTTCGGTGATGACGGTGAAAACCTCTGACACATGCAGCTCCC
GGAGACGGTCACAGCTTGTCTGTAAGCGGATGCCGGGAGCAGACAAGCCCGTCAGGGCGCGTCAGCGGGT
GTTGGCGGGTGTCGGGGCGCAGCCATGACCCAGTCACGTAGCGATAGCGGAGTGTATACTGGCTTAACTA
TGCGGCATCAGAGCAGATTGTACTGAGAGTGCACCATATGCGGTGTGAAATACCGCACAGATGCGTAAGG
AGAAAATACCGCATCAGGCGCTCTTCCGCTTCCTCGCTCACTGACTCGCTGCGCTCGGTCGTTCGGCTGC
GGCGAGCGGTATCAGCTCACTCAAAGGCGGTAATACGGTTATCCACAGAATCAGGGGATAACGCAGGAAA
GAACATGTGAGCAAAAGGCCAGCAAAAGGCCAGGAACCGTAAAAAGGCCGCGTTGCTGGCGTTTTTCCAT
AGGCTCCGCCCCCCTGACGAGCATCACAAAAATCGACGCTCAAGTCAGAGGTGGCGAAACCCGACAGGAC
TATAAAGATACCAGGCGTTTCCCCCTGGAAGCTCCCTCGTGCGCTCTCCTGTTCCGACCCTGCCGCTTAC
CGGATACCTGTCCGCCTTTCTCCCTTCGGGAAGCGTGGCGCTTTCTCATAGCTCACGCTGTAGGTATCTC
AGTTCGGTGTAGGTCGTTCGCTCCAAGCTGGGCTGTGTGCACGAACCCCCCGTTCAGCCCGACCGCTGCG
CCTTATCCGGTAACTATCGTCTTGAGTCCAACCCGGTAAGACACGACTTATCGCCACTGGCAGCAGCCAC
TGGTAACAGGATTAGCAGAGCGAGGTATGTAGGCGGTGCTACAGAGTTCTTGAAGTGGTGGCCTAACTAC
GGCTACACTAGAAGGACAGTATTTGGTATCTGCGCTCTGCTGAAGCCAGTTACCTTCGGAAAAAGAGTTG
GTAGCTCTTGATCCGGCAAACAAACCACCGCTGGTAGCGGTGGTTTTTTTGTTTGCAAGCAGCAGATTAC
GCGCAGAAAAAAAGGATCTCAAGAAGATCCTTTGATCTTTTCTACGGGGTCTGACGCTCAGTGGAACGAA
AACTCACGTTAAGGGCTGATGAATCCCCTAATGATTTTTATCAAAATCATTAAGTTAAGGTAGATACACA
TCTTGTCATATGATCAAATGGTTTCGCCAAAAATCAATAATCAGACAACAAAATGTGCGAACTCGATATT
TTACACGACTCTCTTTACCAATTCTGCCCCGAATTACACTTAAAACGACTCAACAGCTTAACGTTGGCTT
GCCACGCCTTACTTGACTGTAAAACTCTCACTCTTACCGAACTTGGCCGTAACCTGCCAACCAAAGCGAG
AACAAAACATAACATCAAACGAATCGACCGATTGTTAGGTAATCGTCACCTCCACAAAGAGCGACTCGCT
GTATACCGTTGGCATGCTAGCTTTATCTGTTCGGGCAATACGATGCCCATTGTACTTGTTGACTGGTCTG
ATATCCGTGAGCAAAAACGGCTTATGGTATTGCGAGCTTCAGTCGCACTACACGGTCGTTCTGTTACTCT
TTATGAGAAAGCGTTCCCGCTTTCAGAGCAATGTTCAAAGAAAGCTCATGACCAATTTCTAGCCGACCTT
GCGAGCATTCTACCGAGTAACACCACACCGCTCATTGTCAGTGATGCTGGCTTTAAAGTGCCATGGTATA
AATCCGTTGAGAAGCTGGGTTGGTACTGGTTAAGTCGAGTAAGAGGAAAAGTACAATATGCAGACCTAGG
AGCGGAAAACTGGAAACCTATCAGCAACTTACATGATATGTCATCTAGTCACTCAAAGACTTTAGGCTAT
AAGAGGCTGACTAAAAGCAATCCAATCTCATGCCAAATTCTATTGTATAAATCTCGCTCTAAAGGCCGAA
AAAATCAGCGCTCGACACGGACTCATTGTCACCACCCGTCACCTAAAATCTACTCAGCGTCGGCAAAGGA
GCCATGGATTCTAGCAACTAACTTACCTGTTGAAATTCGAACACCCAAACAACTTGTTAATATCTATTCG
AAGCGAATGCAGATTGAAGAAACCTTCCGAGACTTGAAAAGTCCTGCCTACGGACTAGGCCTACGCCATA
GCCGAACGAGCAGCTCAGAGCGTTTTGATATCATGCTGCTAATCGCCCTGATGCTTCAACTAACATGTTG
GCTTGCGGGCGTTCATGCTCAGAAACAAGGTTGGGACAAGCACTTCCAGGCTAACACAGTCAGAAATCGA
AACGTACTCTCAACAGTTCGCTTAGGCATGGAAGTTTTGCGGCATTCTGGCTACACAATAACAAGGGAAG
ACTCACTCGTGGCTGCAACCCTGCTTACTCAAAATCTATTCACACATGGTTACGTTTTGGGGAAATTATG
AGGGGATCTCTCAGCGTTAAGGGATTTTGGTCATGCATTCTAGGTACTAAAACAATTCATCCAGTAAAAT
ATAATATTTTATTTTCTCCCAATCAGGCTTGATCCCCAGTAAGTCAAAAAATAGCTCGACATACTGTTCT
TCCCCGATATCCTCCCTGATCGACCGGACGCAGAAGGCAATGTCATACCACTTGTCCGCCCTGCCGCTTC
TCCCAAGATCAATAAAGCCACTTACTTTGCCATCTTTCACAAAGATGTTGCTGTCTCCCAGGTCGCCGTG
GGAAAAGACAAGTTCCTCTTCGGGCTTTTCCGTCTTTAAAAAATCATACAGCTCGCGCGGATCTTTAAAT
GGAGTGTCTTCTTCCCAGTTTTCGCAATCCACATCGGCCAGATCGTTATTCAGTAAGTAATCCAATTCGG
CTAAGCGGCTGTCTAAGCTATTCGTATAGGGACAATCCGATATGTCGATGGAGTGAAAGAGCCTGATGCA
CTCCGCATACAGCTCGATAATCTTTTCAGGGCTTTGTTCATCTTCATACTCTTCCGAGCAAAGGACGCCA
TCGGCCTCACTCATGAGCAGATTGCTCCAGCCATCATGCCGTTCAAAGTGCAGGACCTTTGGAACAGGCA
GCTTTCCTTCCAGCCATAGCATCATGTCCTTTTCCCGTTCCACATCATAGGTGGTCCCTTTATACCGGCT
GTCCGTCATTTTTAAATATAGGTTTTCATTTTCTCCCACCAGCTTATATACCTTAGCAGGAGACATTCCT
TCCGTATCTTTTACGCAGCGGTATTTTTCGATCAGTTTTTTCAATTCCGGTGATATTCTCATTTTAGCCA
TTTATTATTTCCTTCCTCTTTTCTACAGTATTTAAAGATACCCCAAGAAGCTAATTATAACAAGACGAAC
TCCAATTCACTGTTCCTTGCATTCTAAAACCTTAAATACCAGAAAACAGCTTTTTCAAAGTTGTTTTCAA
AGTTGGCGTATAACATAGTATCGACGGAGCCGATTTTGAAACCGCGGTGATCACAGGCAGCAACGCTCTG
TCATCGTTACAATCAACATGCTACCCTCCGCGAGATCATCCGTGTTTCAAACCCGGCAGCTTAGTTGCCG
TTCTTCCGAATAGCATCGGTAACATGAGCAAAGTCTGCCGCCTTACAACGGCTCTCCCGCTGACGCCGTC
CCGGACTGATGGGCTGCCTGTATCGAGTGGTGATTTTGTGCCGAGCTGCCGGTCGGGGAGCTGTTGGCTG
GCTGGTGGCAGGATATATTGTGGTGTAAACAAATTGACGCTTAGACAACTTAATAACACATTGCGGACGT
TTTTAATGTACTGAATTAACGCCGAATTAATTCCTAGGCCACCATGTTGGGCCCGGCGCGCCAAGCTTGC
ATGCCTGCAGGTCAACATGGTGGAGCACGACACTCTCGTCTACTCCAAGAATATCAAAGATACAGTCTCA
GAAGACCAGAGGGCTATTGAGACTTTTCAACAAAGGGTAATATCGGGAAACCTCCTCGGATTCCATTGCC
CAGCTATCTGTCACTTCATCGAAAGGACAGTAGAAAAGGAAGATGGCTTCTACAAATGCCATCATTGCGA
TAAAGGAAAGGCTATCGTTCAAGATGCCTCTACCGACAGTGGTCCCAAAGATGGACCCCCACCCACGAGG
AACATCGTGGAAAAAGAAGACGTTCCAACCACGTCTTCAAAGCAAGTGGATTGATGTGATGGTCAACATG
GTGGAGCACGACACTCTCGTCTACTCCAAGAATATCAAAGATACAGTCTCAGAAGACCAGAGGGCTATTG
AGACTTTTCAACAAAGGGTAATATCGGGAAACCTCCTCGGATTCCATTGCCCAGCTATCTGTCACTTCAT
CGAAAGGACAGTAGAAAAGGAAGATGGCTTCTACAAATGCCATCATTGCGATAAAGGAAAGGCTATCGTT
CAAGATGCCTCTACCGACAGTGGTCCCAAAGATGGACCCCCACCCACGAGGAACATCGTGGAAAAAGAAG
ACGTTCCAACCACGTCTTCAAAGCAAGTGGATTGATGTGATATCTCCACTGACGTAAGGGATGACGCACA
ATCCCACTATCCTTCGCAAGACCCTTCCTCTATATAAGGAAGTTCATTTCATTTGGAGAGGATAAAACAT
TGCACCTATGGTGTTGCCCTGGCTGGGGTATGTCAGTGATCGCAGTAGAATGTACTAATTGACAAGTTGG
AGAATACGGTAGAACGTCCTTATCCAACACAGCCTTTATCCCTCTCCCTGACGAGGTTTTTGTCAGTGTA
ATATTTCTTTTTGAACTATCCAGCTTAGTACCGTACGGGAAAGTGACTGGTGTGCTTATCTTTGAAATGT
TACTTTGGGTTTCGGTTCTTTAGGTTAGTAAGAAAGCACTTGTCTTCTCATACAAAGGAAAACCTGAGAC
GTATCGCTTACGAAAGTAGCAATGAAAGAAAGGTGGTGGTTTTAATCGCTACCGCAAAAACGATGGGGTC
GTTTTAATTAACTTCTCCTACGCAAGCGTCTAAACGGACGTTGGGGTTTTGCTAGTTTCTTTAGAGAAAA
CTAGCTAAGTCTTTAATGTTATCATTAGAGATGGCATAAATATAATACTTGTGTCTGCTGATAAGATCAT
TTTAATTTGGACGATTAGACTTGTTGAACTACAGGTTACTGAATCACTTGCGCTAATCAACATGGGAGAT
ATGTACGATGAATCATTTGACAAGTCGGGCGGTCCTGCTGACTTGATGGACGATTCTTGGGTGGAATCAG
TTTCGTGGAAAGATCTGTTGAAGAAGTTACACAGCATAAAATTTGCACTACAGTCTGGTAGAGATGAGAT
CACTGGGTTACTAGCGGCACTGAATAGACAGTGTCCTTATTCACCATATGAGCAGTTTCCAGATAAGAAG
GTGTATTTCCTTTTAGACTCACGGGCTAACAGTGCTCTTGGTGTGATTCAGAACGCTTCAGCGTTCAAGA
GACGAGCTGATGAGAAGAATGCAGTGGCGGGTGTTACAAATATTCCTGCGAATCCAAACACAACGGTTAC
GACGAACCAAGGGAGTACTACTACTACCAAGGCGAACACTGGCTCGACTTTGGAAGAAGACTTGTACACT
TATTACAAATTCGATGATGCCTCTACAGCTTTCCACAAATCTCTAACTTCGTTAGAGAACATGGAGTTGA
AGAGTTATTACCGAAGGAACTTTGAGAAAGTATTCGGGATTAAGTTTGGTGGAGCAGCTGCTAGTTCATC
TGCACCGCCTCCAGCGAGTGGAGGTCCGATACGTCCTAATCCCTAGGGATTTAAGGACGTGAACTCTGTT
GAGATCTCTGTGAAATTCAGAGGGTGGGTGATACCATATTCACTGATGCCATTAGCGACATCTAAATAGG
GCTAATTGTGACTAATTTGAGGGAATTTCCTTTACCATTGACGTCAGTGTCGTTGGTAGCATTTGAGTTT
CGGAGCATCTTGTTCTGGGGTTTCACACTATCTTTAGAGAAAGTGTTAAGTTAATTAAGTTATCTTAATT
AAGAGCATAATTATACTGATTTGTCTCTCGTTGATAGAGTCTATCATTCTGTTACTAAAAATTTGACAAC
TCGGTTTGCTGACCTACTGGTTACTGTATCACTTACCCGAGTTAACGAGTCTAGAAACAAGGATGCAATA
GCATTTAAGTTTAAGAGCTATGCTGGAAACAGCATAGCAAGTTTAAATAAGGCTAGTCCGTTATCAACTT
GAAAAAGTGGCACCGAGTCGGTGCGGAGGATGCAATAGCATTTAATCGGTTTAAGAGCTATGCTGGAAAC
AGCATAGCAAGTTTAAATAAGGCTAGTCCGTTATCAACTTGAAAAAGTGGCACCGAGTCGGTGCTCCCGC
TCCCGTAGCTCAGTTGGTTAGAGCGTTGGTCTTATGAGCCGAAGGTCGCGGGTTCGAGCCCCGCCGGAAG
CAAGTG
Features (pLannotate 1.2.2; 21 found; start..end, strand, type, name):
    361..400     +  ncRNA          TLS-PK6: Accession: RF01101 - Pseudoknot of tRNA-like structure
    396..451     +  ncRNA          Hammerhead 3: Accession: RF00008 - Hammerhead ribozyme (type III)
    461..479     +  CDS            9xHis (fragment): 9xHis affinity tag
    514..766     +  terminator     NOS terminator: nopaline synthase terminator and poly(A) signal
    788..812     +  misc_feature   RB T-DNA repeat: right border repeat from nopaline C58 T-DNA
   1152..1553    +  CDS            Y4CG_SINFN (fragment): Protein inferred from homology: Swiss-Prot protein existence level 3. From Sinorhizobium fredii (strain NBRC 101917 / NGR234).
   2113..2742    +  CDS            pVS1 StaA: stability protein from the Pseudomonas plasmid pVS1 (Heeb et al., 2000)
   3171..4244    +  CDS            pVS1 RepA: replication protein from the Pseudomonas plasmid pVS1 (Heeb et al., 2000)
   4310..4504    +  rep_origin     pVS1 oriV: origin of replication for the Pseudomonas plasmid pVS1 (Heeb et al., 2000)
   4707..4746    +  CDS            rop (fragment): Rop protein, which maintains plasmids at low copy number; rop
   4848..4988    +  misc_feature   bom: basis of mobility region from pBR322
   5174..5762    -  rep_origin     ori: high-copy-number ColE1/pMB1/pBR322/pUC origin of replication
   5870..5939    -  ncRNA          RNA-OUT: Accession: RF00240 - RNA-OUT
   7187..7981    -  CDS            KanR: aminoglycoside phosphotransferase; aphA-3; confers resistance to kanamycin
   8406..8430    +  misc_feature   LB T-DNA repeat: left border repeat from nopaline C58 T-DNA
   8533..8553    -  misc_feature   MCS (fragment): pUC18/19 multiple cloning site
   8628..9302    +  promoter       CaMV 35S promoter (enhanced): cauliflower mosaic virus 35S promoter with a duplicated enhancer region
   9862..10473   +  CDS            CP: CAPSD_TRVPP - Experimental evidence at protein level: Swiss-Prot protein existence level 1. Capsid protein self-assembles to form rod-shaped virions about 22 nm in diameter with a central canal enclosing the viral genomic RNA. From Tobacco rattle virus (isolate PpK20) (TRV).
  10877..10944   +  misc_RNA       tracrRNA (fragment): trans-activating CRISPR RNA for the Streptococcus pyogenes CRISPR/Cas9 system
  10987..11054   +  misc_RNA       tracrRNA (fragment): trans-activating CRISPR RNA for the Streptococcus pyogenes CRISPR/Cas9 system
  11058..11131   +  ncRNA          tRNA: Accession: RF00005 - tRNA
