[The description below was written by a language model from this plasmid's Addgene catalogue record and pLannotate feature annotations shown in this document.]
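Description:
esgRNA_NbATML1-2pro and NbATML1-1pro is a binary T-DNA plasmid built on the pEE083 backbone that carries a cDNA copy of tobacco rattle virus RNA2 (TRV2) engineered to deliver CRISPR guide RNAs into Nicotiana benthamiana. It has the architecture of a pCAMBIA-style binary vector. A high-copy ColE1/pUC-type origin with the pBR322 bom region supports propagation in E. coli, and the pVS1 oriV with RepA and StaA provides replication and stability in Agrobacterium. A kanamycin resistance gene (aphA-3) outside the borders provides bacterial selection. No plant selectable marker is annotated between the nopaline-type left and right border repeats.

Within the T-DNA, an enhanced CaMV 35S promoter with a duplicated enhancer drives transcription of the TRV2 genome, which includes the TRV coat protein gene. Downstream of it, the record states that a pea early browning virus (PEBV) subgenomic promoter drives the guide cassette, although this promoter is not annotated in the feature table. The cassette holds two single guide RNAs, seen as two S. pyogenes Cas9 scaffold (tracrRNA) annotations, directed at the promoter regions of NbATML1-2 and NbATML1-1. A tRNA feature follows, matching the depositor's note of a tRNA-Ile mobility sequence, an element used to promote systemic movement of the guide transcripts. The viral 3′ tRNA-like structure, a hammerhead ribozyme that trims the transcript to an authentic viral end, and the NOS terminator complete the unit; the short 9xHis hit is probably an incidental match.

No Cas9 is encoded, so the nuclease must be supplied separately, and a TRV RNA1 construct is normally co-delivered for infection. The associated publication concerns heritable, multinucleotide deletions made by viral delivery of guide RNAs and a repair exonuclease.
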