Addgene plasmid #231155: esgRNA_NbATML1-2pro and NbATML1-1pro
Purpose: T-DNA encoding TRV2 with mobile gRNAs targeting NbATML1-2pro and NbATML1-1pro
Depositing lab: Daniel Voytas. Depositing organization: University of Minnesota. Publication: Heritable, multinucleotide deletions in plants using viral delivery of a repair exonuclease and guide RNAs. Liu D, Myers EA, Xuan S, Prichard LE, Donahue LI, Ellison EE, Starker CG, Voytas DF. Plant Physiol. 2024 Mar 29;194(4):2229-2239. doi: 10.1093/plphys/kiae015. PubMed 38243587.
Backbone
  Vector backbone: pEE083
  Vector type: Plant Expression
Growth in bacteria
  Bacterial resistance: Kanamycin, 50 μg/mL
  Growth temperature: 37°C
  Growth strain: DH5alpha
  Copy number: High Copy
Gene/Insert
  Gene/Insert name: mobile gRNAs targeting NbATML1-2pro and NbATML1-1pro
  gRNA/shRNA sequence: AAGGATGCAATAGCATTTAA; GATGCAATAGCATTTAATCG
  Species: Nicotiana benthamania
  Promoter: PEBV sub-genomic
  Cloning method: Restriction Enzyme; 5′ cloning site unknown (unknown if destroyed)
Terms and licenses: Academic/Nonprofit Terms; Industry Terms: Not Available to Industry
Depositor comments: also contains mobile sequences from tRNAIleu
How to cite: esgRNA_NbATML1-2pro and NbATML1-1pro was a gift from Daniel Voytas (Addgene plasmid # 231155 ; http://n2t.net/addgene:231155 ; RRID:Addgene_231155)
